>Addgene plasmid #124004 | JPF0513 | addgene full sequence | sequence record 252376 | Addgene NGS Result
GTTACAGAGATGTTACGAACCCTGAACAGGTTGACTATTAATTGTGTCTGCTTGATGTGGACACCAGGTG
GCGCTGGACATCAGATTTGGAGAGGCAGTTGTCTAGGGAACCGGGCTCTGTGCCAGCGCAGGAGGCAGGC
TGGCTCTCCTATTCCAGGGATGCTCATCCAGGAAGGAAAGGTTGCATGCTGGACACACTAACCTTACAGC
GGTGGGCTCTATGGGGTACCTACGTAGGTACATAACTTACGGTAAATGGCCCGCCTGGCTGACCGCCCAA
CGACCCCCGCCCATTGACGTCAATAATGACGTATGTTCCCATAGTAACGCCAATAGGGACTTTCCATTGA
CGTCAATGGGTGGAGTATTTACGGTAAACTGCCCACTTGGCAGTACATCAAGTGTATCATATGCCAAGTA
CGCCCCCTATTGACGTCAATGACGGTAAATGGCCCGCCTGGCATTATGCCCAGTACATGACCTTATGGGA
CTTTCCTACTTGGCAGTACATCTACGTATTAGTCATCGCTATTACCATGGTGATGCGGTTTTGGCAGTAC
ATCAATGGGCGTGGATAGCGGTTTGACTCACGGGGATTTCCAAGTCTCCACCCCATTGACGTCAATGGGA
GTTTGTTTTGGCACCAAAATCAACGGGACTTTCCAAAATGTCGTAACAACTCCGCCCCATTGACGCAAAT
GGGCGGTAGGCGTGTACGGTGGGAGGTCTATATAAGCAGAGCTCGTTTAGTGAACCGTCAGATAGCCACC
ATGGGTAAAAAGCCTGAACTCACCGCGACGTCTGTCGAGAAGTTTCTGATCGAAAAGTTCGACAGCGTGT
CCGACCTGATGCAGCTCTCGGAGGGCGAAGAATCTCGTGCTTTCAGCTTCGATGTAGGAGGGCGTGGATA
TGTCCTGCGGGTAAATAGCTGCGCCGATGGTTTCTACAAAGATCGTTATGTTTATCGGCACTTTGCATCG
GCCGCGCTCCCGATTCCGGAAGTGCTTGACATTGGGGAATTTAGCGAGAGCCTGACCTATTGCATCTCCC
GCCGTGCACAGGGTGTCACGTTGCAAGACCTGCCTGAAACCGAACTGCCCGCTGTTCTGCAACCGGTCGC
GGAGGCCATGGATGCGATCGCTGCGGCCGATCTTAGCCAGACGAGCGGGTTCGGCCCATTCGGACCGCAA
GGAATCGGTCAATACACTACATGGCGTGATTTCATATGCGCGATTGCTGATCCCCATGTGTATCACTGGC
AAACTGTGATGGACGACACCGTCAGTGCGTCCGTCGCGCAGGCTCTCGATGAGCTGATGCTTTGGGCCGA
GGACTGCCCCGAAGTCCGGCACCTCGTGCACGCGGATTTCGGCTCCAACAATGTCCTGACGGACAATGGC
CGCATAACAGCGGTCATTGACTGGAGCGAGGCGATGTTCGGGGATTCCCAATACGAGGTCGCCAACATCT
TCTTCTGGAGGCCGTGGTTGGCTTGTATGGAGCAGCAGACGCGCTACTTCGAGCGGAGGCATCCGGAGCT
TGCAGGATCGCCGCGGCTCCGGGCGTATATGCTCCGCATTGGTCTTGACCAACTCTATCAGAGCTTGGTT
GACGGCAATTTCGATGATGCAGCTTGGGCGCAGGGTCGATGCGACGCAATCGTCCGATCCGGAGCCGGGA
CTGTCGGGCGTACACAAATCGCCCGCAGAAGCGCGGCCGTCTGGACCGATGGCTGTGTAGAAGTACTCGC
CGATAGTGGAAACCGACGCCCCAGCACTCGTCCGAGGGCAAAGGAATAACTCGAGCGACGCCTCGACTGT
GCCTTCTAGTTGCCAGCCATCTGTTGTTTGCCCCTCCCCCGTGCCTTCCTTGACCCTGGAAGGTGCCACT
CCCACTGTCCTTTCCTAATAAAATGAGGAAATTGCATCGCATTGTCTGAGTAGGTGTCATTCTATTCTGG
GGGGTGGGGTGGGGCAGGACAGCAAGGGGGAGGATTGGGAAGACAATAGCAGGCATGCTGGGGATGCGGT
GGGCTCTATGAGTATCGATACTAGTTAAAAGTTTTGTTACTTTATAGAAGAAATTTTGAGTTTTTGTTTT
TTTTTAATAAATAAATAAACATAAATAAATTGTTTGTTGAATTTATTATTAGTATGTAAGTGTAAATATA
ATAAAACTTAATATCTATTCAAATTAATAAATAAACCTCGATATACAGACCGATAAAACACATGCGTCAA
TTTTACGCATGATTATCTTTAACGTACGTCACAATATGATTATCTTTCTAGGGTTAATCTAGTATACGCG
TATGCGGCCGCTTAATTAATCCAGCTTTTGTTCCCTTTAGTGAGGGTTAATTCCGAGCGGCCGCGTGTTA
CAACCAATTAACCAATTCTGATTAGAAAAACTCATCGAGCATCAAATGAAACTGCAATTTATTCATATCA
GGATTATCAATACCATATTTTTGAAAAAGCCGTTTCTGTAATGAAGGAGAAAACTCACCGAGGCAGTTCC
ATAGGATGGCAAGATCCTGGTATCGGTCTGCGATTCCGACTCGTCCAACATCAATACAACCTATTAATTT
CCCCTCGTCAAAAATAAGGTTATCAAGTGAGAAATCACCATGAGTGACGACTGAATCCGGTGAGAATGGC
AAAAGCTTATGCATTTCTTTCCAGACTTGTTCAACAGGCCAGCCATTACGCTCGTCATCAAAATCACTCG
CATCAACCAAACCGTTATTCATTCGTGATTGCGCCTGAGCGAGGCGAAATACGCGATCGCTGTTAAAAGG
ACAATTACAAACAGGAATCGAATGCAACCGGCGCAGGAACACTGCCAGCGCATCAACAATATTTTCACCT
GAATCAGGATATTCTTCTAATACCTGGAATGCTGTTTTCCCGGGGATCGCAGTGGTGAGTAACCATGCAT
CATCAGGAGTACGGATAAAATGCTTGATGGTCGGAAGAGGCATAAATTCCGTCAGCCAGTTTAGTCTGAC
CATCTCATCTGTAACATCATTGGCAACGCTACCTTTGCCATGTTTCAGAAACAACTCTGGCGCATCGGGC
TTCCCATACAATCGATAGATTGTCGCACCTGATTGCCCGACATTATCGCGAGCCCATTTATACCCATATA
AATCAGCATCCATGTTGGAATTTAATCGCGGCCTGGAGCAAGACGTTTCCCGTTGAATATGGCTCATAAC
ACCCCTTGTATTACTGTTTATGTAAGCAGACAGTTTTATTGTTCATGATGATATATTTTTATCTTGTGCA
ATGTAACATCAGAGATTTTGAGACACAACGTGGCTTTGTTGAATAAATCGAACTTTTGCTGAGTTGAAGG
ATCAGTCATGACCAAAATCCCTTAACGTGAGTTTTCGTTCCACTGAGCGTCAGACCCCGTAGAAAAGATC
AAAGGATCTTCTTGAGATCCTTTTTTTCTGCGCGTAATCTGCTGCTTGCAAACAAAAAAACCACCGCTAC
CAGCGGTGGTTTGTTTGCCGGATCAAGAGCTACCAACTCTTTTTCCGAAGGTAACTGGCTTCAGCAGAGC
GCAGATACCAAATACTGTTCTTCTAGTGTAGCCGTAGTTAGGCCACCACTTCAAGAACTCTGTAGCACCG
CCTACATACCTCGCTCTGCTAATCCTGTTACCAGTGGCTGCTGCCAGTGGCGATAAGTCGTGTCTTACCG
GGTTGGACTCAAGACGATAGTTACCGGATAAGGCGCAGCGGTCGGGCTGAACGGGGGGTTCGTGCACACA
GCCCAGCTTGGAGCGAACGACCTACACCGAACTGAGATACCTACAGCGTGAGCTATGAGAAAGCGCCACG
CTTCCCGAAGGGAGAAAGGCGGACAGGTATCCGGTAAGCGGCAGGGTCGGAACAGGAGAGCGCACGAGGG
AGCTTCCAGGGGGAAACGCCTGGTATCTTTATAGTCCTGTCGGGTTTCGCCACCTCTGACTTGAGCGTCG
ATTTTTGTGATGCTCGTCAGGGGGGCGGAGCCTATGGAAAAACGCCAGCAACGCGGCCTTTTTACGGTTC
CTGGCCTTTTGCTGGCCTTTTGCTCACATGTTCTTTCCTGCGTTATCCCCTGATTCTGTGGATAACCGTG
CGGCCGCCAATTAATACGACTCACTATAGGGCGAATTGGGGCGCGCCATTCTAGATTAACCCTAGAAAGA
TAGTCTGCGTAAAATTGACGCATGCATTCTTGAAATATTGCTCTCTCTTTCTAAATAGCGCGAATCCGTC
GCTGTGCATTTAGGACATCTCAGTCGCCGCTTGGAGCTCCCGTGAGGCGTGCTTGTCAATGCGGTAAGTG
TCACTGATTTTGAACTATAACGACCGCGTGAGTCAAAATGACGCATGATTATCTTTTACGTGACTTTTAA
GATTTAACTCATACGATAATTATATTGTTATTTCATGTTCTACTTACGTGATAACTTATTATATATATAT
TTTCTTGTTATAGATATCAACTAGAATGCTAGCATGGGCCCAGATCTCCATGGGCCCTGAATTCGCATCT
AGACTGAACTGGCCGATAATTGCAGACGAGGAGCATCGCCCTTCCCCGGCCCTCAGGTAAGAGGACCAAA
TACCGTAGCCGTTTCCAATTTCAGTCCTTTAGCGCCACCTGGTGCTAACTACTCTATCACGCTTTTATCC
AATAACTACCTTTGTAAATTTCCTTTCAAAAGTTCTGGCCGGGCGCGGTGGCAACGGCGTGTACGGTGGG
AGGTCTATATAAGCAGAGCTGGTTTAGTGAACCGTCAGATCCGCTAGCGCTACCGGTCGCCACTATGCCC
AAGAAGAAGAGGAAGGTGGAGGACGCCGGTTCTGTGAGCGTGATCAAGCCCGAGATGAAGATCAAGCTGT
GCATGAGGGGCACCGTGAACGGCCACAACTTCGTGATCGAGGGCGAGGGCAAGGGCAACCCCTACGAGGG
CACCCAGATCCTGGACCTGAACGTGACCGAGGGCGCCCCCCTGCCCTTCGCCTACGACATCCTGACCACC
GTGTTCCAGTACGGCAACAGGGCCTTCACCAAGTACCCCGCCGACATCCAGGACTACTTCAAGCAGACCT
TCCCCGAGGGCTACCACTGGGAGAGGAGCATGACCTACGAGGACCAGGGCATCTGCACCGCCACCAGCAA
CATCAGCATGAGGGGCGACTGCTTCTTCTACGACATCAGGTTCGACGGCACCAACTTCCCCCCCAACGGC
CCCGTGATGCAGAAGAAGACCCTGAAGTGGGAGCCCAGCACCGAGAAGATGTACGTGGAGGACGGCGTGC
TGAAGGGCGACGTGAACATGAGGCTGCTGCTGGAGGGCGGCGGCCACTACAGGTGCGACTTCAAGACCAC
CTACAAGGCCAAGAAGGAGGTGAGGCTGCCCGACGCCCACAAGATCGACCACAGGATCGAGATCCTGAAG
CACGACAAGGACTACAACAAGGTGAAGCTGTACGAGAACGCCGTGGCCAGGTACTCCATGCTGCCCAGCC
AGGCCGGATCCTAACTCGAGCGACGCCTCGACTGTGCCTTCTAGTTGCCAGCCATCTGTTGTTTGCCCCT
CCCCCGTGCCTTCCTTGACCCTGGAAGGTGCCACTCCCACTGTCCTTTCCTAATAAAATGAGGAAATTGC
ATCGCATTGTCTGAGTAGGTGTCATTCTATTCTGGGGGGTGGGGTGGGGCAGGACAGCAAGGGGGAGGAT
TGGGAAGACAATAGCAGGCATGCTGGGGATGCGGTGGGCTCTATGGGCTGGTTCTGTATGGGCACAGACA
ACCTAACTAATTTCCTGGCCCTCAAGGTGACTTGCTTGAACTTGCCACCTTCGCCACTAGGGGGCAGCAT
TGGTTTACACAGGGTGAACAAACGTTCAATTCTAAACTAATATTCTTTGGTGGGAAAGTGTGTTCATTTT
GGTTTGTTTTGAAGAAGTCACTTCATACCTTTGAACTGGGGTTAAGCTGGTTAACTCCCAAAAACGCCAT
ATATGGAGTTCCGCGTTACATAACTTACGGTAAATGGCCCGCCTGGCTGACCGCCCAACGACCCCCGCCC
ATTGACGTCAATAATGACGTATGTTCCCATAGTAACGCCAATAGGGACTTTCCATTGACGTCAATGGGTG
GAGTATTTACGGTAAACTGCCCACTTGGCAGTACATCAAGTGTATCATATGCCAAGTACGCCCCCTATTG
ACGTCAATGACGGTAAATGGCCCGCCTGGCATTATGCCCAGTACATGACCTTATGGGACTTTCCTACTTG
GCAGTACATCTACGTATTAGTCATCGCTATTACCATGGTCGAGGTGAGCCCCACGTTCTGCTTCACTCTC
CCCATCTCCCCCCCCTCCCCACCCCCAATTTTGTATTTATTTATTTTTTAATTATTTTGTGCAGCGATGG
GGGCGGGGGGGGGGGGGGGGCGCGCCAGGCGGGGCGGGGCGGGGGGAGGGGCGGGGCGGGGCGAGGCGGA
GAGGTGCGGCGGCAGCCAATCAGAGCGGCGCGCTCCGAAAGTTTCCTTTTATGGCGAGGCGGCGGCGGCG
GCGGCCCTATAAAAAGCGAAGCGCGCGGCGGGCGGGAGTCGCTGCGCGCTGCCTTCGCCCCGTGCCCCGC
TCCGCCGCCGCCTCGCGCCGCCCGCCCCGGCTCTGACTGACCGCGTTACTCCCACAGGTGAGCGGGCGGG
ACGGCCCTTCTCCTCCGGGCTGTAATTAGCGCTTGGTTTAATGACGGCTTGTTTCTTTTCTGTGGCTGCG
TGAAAGCCTTGAGGGGCTCCGGGAGGGCCCTTTGTGCGGGGGGAGCGGCTCGGGGGGTGCGTGCGTGTGT
GTGTGCGTGGGGAGCGCCGCGTGCGGCTCCGCGCTGCCCGGCGGCTGTGAGCGCTGCGGGCGCGGCGCGG
GGCTTTGTGCGCTCCGCAGTGTGCGCGAGGGGAGCGCGGCCGGGGGCGGTGCCCCGCGGTGCGGGGGGGG
CTGCGAGGGGAACAAAGGCTGCGTGCGGGGTGTGTGCGTGGGGGGGTGAGCAGGGGGTGTGGGCGCGTCG
GTCGGGCTGCAACCCCCCCTGCACCCCCCTCCCCGAGTTGCTGAGCACGGCCCGGCTTCGGGTGCGGGGC
TCCGTACGGGGCGTGGCGCGGGGCTCGCCGTGCCGGGCGGGGGGTGGCGGCAGGTGGGGGTGCCGGGCGG
GGCGGGGCCGCCTCGGGCCGGGGAGGGCTCGGGGGAGGGGCGCGGCGGCCCCCGGAGTGCCGGCGGCTGT
CGAGGCGCGGCGAGCCGCAGCCATTGCCTTTTATGGTAATCGTGCGAGAGGGCGCAGGGACTTCCTTTGT
CCCAAATCTGTGCGGAGCCGAAATCTGGGAGGCGCCGCCGCACCCCCTCTAGCGGGCGCGGGGCGAAGCG
GTGCGGCGCCGGCAGGAAGGAAATGGGCGGGGAGGGCCTTCGTGCGTCGCCGCGCCGCCGTCCCCTTCTC
CCTCTCCAGCCTCGGGGCTGTCCGCGGGGGGACGGCTGCCTTCGGGGGGGACGGGGCAGGGCGGGGTTCG
GCTTCTGGCGTGTGACCGGCGGCTCTAGAGCCTCTGCTAACCATGTTCATGCCTTCTTCTTTTTCCTACA
GCTCCTGGGCAACGTGCTGGTTATTGTGCTGTCTCATCATTTTGGCAAAGAATTCGCCACTATGCCAGAG
CCAGCGAAGTCTGCTCCCGCCCCGAAAAAGGGCTCCAAGAAGGCGGTGACTAAGGCGCAGAAGAAAGGCG
GCAAGAAGCGCAAGCGCAGCCGCAAGGAGAGCTATTCCATCTATGTGTACAAGGTTCTGAAGCAGGTCCA
CCCTGACACCGGCATTTCGTCCAAGGCCATGGGCATCATGAATTCGTTTGTGAACGACATTTTCGAGCGC
ATCGCAGGTGAGGCTTCCCGCCTGGCGCATTACAACAAGCGCTCGACCATCACCTCCAGGGAGATCCAGA
CGGCCGTGCGCCTGCTGCTGCCTGGGGAGTTGGCCAAGCACGCCGTGTCCGAGGGTACTAAGGCCATCAC
CAAGTACACCAGCGCTAAGGGTTCTGTATCAAAAGGCGAGGCGGTCATTAAAGAGTTCATGAGGTTTAAA
GTCCATATGGAAGGAAGCATGAATGGTCACGAGTTTGAGATAGAGGGAGAGGGTGAGGGAAGGCCGTACG
AAGGGACGCAAACTGCGAAGTTGAAGGTAACGAAAGGCGGCCCTCTGCCATTCTCTTGGGACATCCTTTC
ACCGCAATTTATGTACGGCTCTAGGGCCTTCACAAAACACCCCGCCGATATTCCGGATTACTATAAACAA
AGTTTTCCTGAGGGCTTCAAGTGGGAAAGAGTAATGAACTTCGAGGATGGGGGAGCTGTGACGGTTACTC
AAGACACTAGCCTGGAGGACGGTACTCTTATATACAAGGTAAAACTAAGAGGGACGAATTTTCCGCCAGA
CGGCCCCGTGATGCAAAAAAAAACTATGGGGTGGGAAGCATCCACCGAGAGGCTGTACCCCGAAGACGGG
GTCCTGAAGGGTGATATTAAAATGGCATTAAGATTAAAAGATGGCGGGAGATACTTAGCTGACTTCAAGA
CTACATATAAAGCCAAAAAACCTGTACAGATGCCTGGAGCTTACAATGTGGATCGTAAGCTGGATATTAC
ATCCCACAACGAAGATTATACCGTGGTGGAGCAGTACGAGCGTTCAGAGGGGCGTCACTCCACCGGGGGT
ATGGATGAATTATACAAGAGCGGTCTTAGAAGCAGGGCGCAAGCGTCAAATTCAGCGGTAGATGGAACAG
CAGGTCCAGGTAGTACTGGCAGCAGAGGATCCTAACTCGAGATTCACTCCTCAGGTGCAGGCTGCCTATC
AGAAGGTGGTGGCTGGTGTGGCCAATGCCCTGGCTCACAAATACCACTGAGATCTTTTTCCCTCTGCCAA
AAATTATGGGGACATCATGAAGCCCCTTGAGCATCTGACTTCTGGCTAATAAAGGAAATTTATTTTCATT
GCAATAGTGTGTTGGAATTTTTTGTGTCTCTCACTCGGAAGGACATATGGGAGGGCAAATCATTTAAAAC
ATCAGAATGAGTATTTGGTTTAGAGTTTGGCAACATATGCCCATATGCTGGCTGCCATGAACAAAGGTTG
GCTATAAAGAGGTCATCAGTATATGAAACAGCCCCCTGCTGTCCATTCCTTATTCCATAGAAAAGCCTTG
ACTTGAGGTTAGATTTTTTTTATATTTTGTTTTGTGTTATTTTTTTCTTTAACATCCCTAAAATTTTCCT
TACATGTTTTACTAGCCAGATTTTTCCTCCTCTCCTGACTACTCCCAGTCATAGCTGTCCCTCTTCTCTT
ATGGAGATCCCTCGACCTGCAGCCCAAGCTTGGCGTAATGCTGAGCA
Features (pLannotate 1.2.2; 18 found; start..end, strand, type, name):
    239..539     +  enhancer       CMV enhancer: human cytomegalovirus immediate early enhancer
    540..743     +  promoter       CMV promoter: human cytomegalovirus (CMV) immediate early promoter
    777..1798    +  CDS            HygR (fragment): aminoglycoside phosphotransferase from E. coli; aph(4)-Ia; confers resistance to hygromycin
   1817..2024    +  polyA_signal   bGH poly(A) signal: bovine growth hormone polyadenylation signal
   2344..2362    -  promoter       T3 promoter: promoter for bacteriophage T3 RNA polymerase
   2402..3217    -  CDS            KanR: aminoglycoside phosphotransferase; aph(3')-Ia; confers resistance to kanamycin in bacteria or G418 (Geneticin®) in eukaryotes
   3442..4030    +  rep_origin     ori: high-copy-number ColE1/pMB1/pBR322/pUC origin of replication
   4142..4160    +  promoter       T7 promoter: promoter for bacteriophage T7 RNA polymerase
   4746..4780    +  promoter       minimal CMV promoter (fragment): human cytomegalovirus (CMV) immediate early promoter
   4864..5535    +  CDS            hmAzami-Green: humanized monomeric Azami-Green fluorescent protein mammalian codon-optimized
   5562..5786    +  polyA_signal   bGH poly(A) signal: bovine growth hormone polyadenylation signal
   6034..6337    +  enhancer       CMV enhancer: human cytomegalovirus immediate early enhancer
   6339..6614    +  promoter       chicken β-actin promoter: No description available
   6615..7631    +  intron         chimeric intron: chimera between introns from chicken β-actin and rabbit β-globin
   7692..8069    +  CDS            H2B: human histone H2B; HIST1H2BJ
   8076..8768    +  CDS            mScarlet: mScarlet is a basic (constitutively fluorescent) red fluorescent protein published in 2016, derived from synthetic construct. It has moderate acid sensitivity.
   8863..8937    +  CDS            HBB (fragment): HBB_PONPY - Experimental evidence at transcript level: Swiss-Prot protein existence level 2. Involved in oxygen transport from the lung to the various peripheral tissues. From Pongo pygmaeus (Bornean orangutan).
   9008..9063    +  polyA_signal   β-globin poly(A) signal: rabbit β-globin polyadenylation signal (Gil and Proudfoot, 1987)
