[The description below was written by a language model from this plasmid's Addgene catalogue record and pLannotate feature annotations shown in this document.]
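Description:
JPF0513 is a mammalian expression plasmid assembled in the MTK0_043 PiggyBac destination backbone of a modular mammalian cloning toolkit. In bacteria it is maintained through a high-copy ColE1/pUC-type origin and selected with kanamycin via an aph(3')-Ia KanR gene. T3 and T7 phage promoters flank this bacterial segment. The record describes the vector as a PiggyBac destination vector, meaning the payload is meant to be integrated into the genome by PiggyBac transposase. The transposon terminal repeats were not picked up in the automated annotation, so their positions cannot be given.

The payload has two fluorescent transcription units plus a selection cassette. The test unit uses a promoter called pCMV-A, of which the annotation recognises only a short fragment matching the minimal CMV promoter. It drives a nuclear-localised (NLS, according to the insert name), humanised monomeric Azami-Green terminated by a bGH polyadenylation signal. Downstream, a CAG promoter (CMV enhancer, chicken β-actin promoter and chimeric intron) constitutively expresses histone H2B fused to mScarlet. This unit ends in a rabbit β-globin poly(A) region, and the short "HBB" coding hit is most likely just part of that globin 3′ sequence. A separate CMV enhancer/promoter drives a hygromycin resistance gene (annotated as a fragment) with its own bGH poly(A), which presumably allows selection of stably integrated mammalian cells.

Because both reporters are nuclear, green output can be normalised cell by cell to the constitutive red signal, correcting for differences in delivery or copy number. The depositor notes that the plasmid was used for a figure in the toolkit publication, consistent with use in characterising the strength of the pCMV-A promoter part.
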