Addgene plasmid #124004: JPF0513
Purpose: Encodes pCMV-A driving expression of mAzamiGreen with an mScarlet normalization in a PiggyBac destination vector
Depositing lab: Hana El-Samad. Depositing organization: University of California, San Francisco (UCSF). Publication: A Toolkit for Rapid Modular Construction of Biological Circuits in Mammalian Cells. Fonseca JP, Bonny AR, Kumar GR, Ng AH, Town J, Wu QC, Aslankoohi E, Chen SY, Dods G, Harrigan P, Osimiri LC, Kistler AL, El-Samad H. ACS Synth Biol. 2019 Nov 15;8(11):2593-2606. doi: 10.1021/acssynbio.9b00322. Epub 2019 Nov 5. PubMed 31686495.
Backbone
  Vector backbone: MTK0_043
  Vector type: Mammalian Expression
Growth in bacteria
  Bacterial resistance: Kanamycin, 50 μg/mL
  Growth temperature: 37°C
  Growth strain: DH5alpha
  Copy number: Unknown
Gene/Insert
  Gene/Insert name: PB_pCMV-A-NLS-mAzamiGreen-bghpA_pCAG-H2B::mScarlet-rglpA
  Cloning method: Restriction Enzyme; 5′ cloning site unknown (unknown if destroyed); 3′ cloning site unknown (unknown if destroyed)
Terms and licenses: Academic/Nonprofit Terms; Industry Terms: Not Available to Industry
Depositor comments: Plasmid used to generate Fig .2a Please visit https://www.biorxiv.org/content/10.1101/506188v2 for BioRxiv preprint
How to cite: JPF0513 was a gift from Hana El-Samad (Addgene plasmid # 124004 ; http://n2t.net/addgene:124004 ; RRID:Addgene_124004)
